Addgene plasmid #205005: pRvSAHS1-mEGFP-NLS
Purpose: The vector contains 1kbp of the upstream and downstream regions of the sahs1 gene from Ramazzottius varieornatus, with the mEGFP gene with NLS sequence positioned in between.
Depositing lab: Kazuharu Arakawa. Publication: In vivo expression vector derived from anhydrobiotic tardigrade genome enables live imaging in Eutardigrada. Tanaka S, Aoki K, Arakawa K. Proc Natl Acad Sci U S A. 2023 Jan 31;120(5):e2216739120. doi: 10.1073/pnas.2216739120. Epub 2023 Jan 24. PubMed 36693101.
Backbone
  Vector backbone: pCAGGS
  Backbone size w/o insert (bp): 2021
  Vector type: Tardigrade expression
Growth in bacteria
  Bacterial resistance: Ampicillin, 100 μg/mL
  Growth temperature: 37°C
  Growth strain: DH5alpha
  Copy number: High Copy
Gene/Insert
  Gene/Insert name: mEGFP-NLS flanked by 1kbp upstream and downstream of the sahs1 gene from Ramazzottius varieornatus
  Species: Ramazzottius varieornatus, Tardigrade
  Insert size (bp): 1000
  Cloning method: Ligation Independent Cloning
Terms and licenses: Academic/Nonprofit Terms; Industry Terms: Not Available to Industry
How to cite: pRvSAHS1-mEGFP-NLS was a gift from Kazuharu Arakawa (Addgene plasmid # 205005 ; http://n2t.net/addgene:205005 ; RRID:Addgene_205005)
