[The description below was written by a language model from this plasmid's Addgene catalogue record and pLannotate feature annotations shown in this document.]
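Description:
pRvSAHS1-mEGFP-NLS is a tardigrade expression plasmid built on a stripped-down pCAGGS backbone (about 2 kb) and totalling roughly 4.8 kb. It is propagated in E. coli as a high-copy plasmid through a ColE1/pUC-type origin of replication and selected with ampicillin via the β-lactamase gene and its native bla promoter. Only short remnants of other backbone elements are annotated, namely a small fragment of the CMV enhancer and a fragment of lacI. The mammalian CAG promoter that normally defines pCAGGS does not appear to be retained as a functional unit.

The payload is a reporter cassette in which monomeric EGFP carrying a nuclear localization signal sits between about 1 kb of genomic sequence taken from upstream of the sahs1 gene of the anhydrobiotic tardigrade Ramazzottius varieornatus and about 1 kb taken from downstream of it. In the feature table the mEGFP coding sequence begins just after position 1,000, consistent with the upstream flank lying immediately before it. The tardigrade flanks and the NLS are not themselves annotated by the automated tool. The catalogue insert size of 1,000 bp evidently does not describe the whole cassette. The upstream region presumably supplies the native sahs1 promoter and 5′ regulatory sequence, and the downstream region presumably supplies the 3′ UTR and termination signals. Reporter expression should therefore follow the endogenous regulation of sahs1, while the NLS concentrates the green fluorescence in nuclei, making expressing cells easier to identify. The associated work describes such tardigrade genome-derived vectors as in vivo expression tools for live imaging in eutardigrades.
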