Features (pLannotate 1.2.2; 6 found; start..end, strand, type, name):
     15..36      +  enhancer       CMV enhancer (fragment): human cytomegalovirus immediate early enhancer
   1035..1745    +  CDS            mEGFP: mEGFP is a basic (constitutively fluorescent) green fluorescent protein published in 2002, derived from Aequorea victoria. It has moderate acid sensitivity.
   2782..2836    -  CDS            lacI (fragment): lac repressor; lacI; The lac repressor binds to the lac operator to inhibit transcription in E. coli. This inhibition can be relieved by adding lactose or isopropyl-β-D-thiogalactopyranoside (IPTG).
   3019..3607    -  rep_origin     ori: high-copy-number ColE1/pMB1/pBR322/pUC origin of replication
   3778..4638    -  CDS            AmpR: β-lactamase; bla; confers resistance to ampicillin, carbenicillin, and related antibiotics
   4639..4743    -  promoter       AmpR promoter: bla
>Addgene plasmid #205005 | pRvSAHS1-mEGFP-NLS | addgene full sequence | sequence record 405182 | Addgene NGS Result
CACCTGGGTCGATCGACATTGATTATTGACTAGTTAACAAGCAGCAGAACTGAGCCCTGTCGCCTCCATT
AATTGTGATAGTTCTGCCTTCGAGTTATGATTCCTCATGGAAGTGCTTTTCATGTATGTCTGCCATTTTA
ACTAACTGTTGGATGTTCATTTCCATTTCGGGATAGCTCTGGGTTTTTTGACAGAATAACCCTGCCGCGT
TTCTGTCTTTTCACAGTCATCGTTTCTGCTGTCTAGAGGTTTTCTGTGGGAAACTTTGCGCGGTGACGAA
CCATATTTTTTTTGTCCCAGTGAATATCATGTACTGCGATCTACGACGGAAGCGCTGCCTACATGCAAAA
AACGGAAAATGTTCCGCGTGAGAACTAGTTTCCTAGACATTCCGATACAATCACTATCGTCAACAACGCT
GACTGGCCTGAACGGGGCTGGTTAGAGCCTCGCCGTGCTGTAAGCCAGTGAGGACTCGGGTACGCTGTAT
GAAGTTAGAAAATGGCTGTTGTTTTTCAGCAAAAGGTAGTATGACAGGCAATCACAAAAACTCAGCGGTC
TTATTGTTTTCGAAAGTAGGTACAAGGTACTTTTCTGAGAAGCAAGTTCGACTTTTTGGGACACTGGCCA
GAAAGAAATTCAGACAACACGAGGTAGACAACAACCCTTAGCATGGTTTTCCACCATTCAGCAAATGAGG
CTCAACACTTTCAGATCACGCCCGGAACAAGCTCTTAAGGTCTGGTTTCACTCCCGCGAACATCAATGGG
AAGACAAAGGCAGTTCGCCGTGGCCCAAATAAGTTCAGGAAAAAGTCTTGGTGAAACACCGCCACCGCCT
TGTCCAGTCATTCTATTACCGAAAAATTCTCGAAAGTTCGCCACTAACCTTTGCTCTTCCGTGATACATA
CAGCTGATTATCGCATCGAAGCCCCAAACTTGACCAGTATAAAATGATCGCCATCGAAAAGACTTCCTCA
TTCCAAGTTTTCAGTGTTTTCTCAGCGCATTCCTGCCATACAACCAAACCAGCCATGGTGAGCAAGGGCG
AGGAGCTGTTCACCGGGGTGGTGCCCATCCTGGTCGAGCTGGACGGCGACGTAAACGGCCACAAGTTCAG
CGTGTCCGGCGAGGGCGAGGGCGATGCCACCTACGGCAAGCTGACCCTGAAGTTCATCTGCACCACCGGC
AAGCTGCCCGTGCCCTGGCCCACCCTCGTGACCACCCTGACCTACGGCGTGCAGTGCTTCAGCCGCTACC
CCGACCACATGAAGCAGCACGACTTCTTCAAGTCCGCCATGCCCGAAGGCTACGTCCAGGAGCGCACCAT
CTTCTTCAAGGACGACGGCAACTACAAGACCCGCGCCGAGGTGAAGTTCGAGGGCGACACCCTGGTGAAC
CGCATCGAGCTGAAGGGCATCGACTTCAAGGAGGACGGCAACATCCTGGGGCACAAGCTGGAGTACAACT
ACAACAGCCACAACGTCTATATCATGGCCGACAAGCAGAAGAACGGCATCAAGGTGAACTTCAAGATCCG
CCACAACATCGAGGACGGCAGCGTGCAGCTCGCCGACCACTACCAGCAGAACACCCCCATCGGCGACGGC
CCCGTGCTGCTGCCCGACAACCACTACCTGAGCACCCAGTCCAAGCTTAGCAAAGACCCCAACGAGAAGC
GCGATCACATGGTCCTGCTGGAGTTCGTGACCGCCGCCGGGATCACTCTCGGCATGGACGAGCTGTCTAG
ACCAAAGAAAAAGAGAAAAGTATAAATGTTTGACGAATGCCATATAACTGTTCCATTTTTCGTTCTGATG
TAAACACTTTTTCGCTGTCGCATTTATCCATCTGTAGCTAGAAATCTTGACAGCTCTTTCCTCATTCAGT
TTCCCTATGCAAGTTCGACCTGCTTTTGGCACGAACTCTTACATTGAAACCGCTCATCGAAACCTCCACT
CACTCTCTCATTATTCGGCACGCTTTGGTCCCAAGTCCCAAGTTTCGATCCTACCCCAAGATGAGGCAAG
TGAGATCCATGATGGCGTAAAGGTTTGGTACAGGCTAAGCCGAAAACAAATATTTCGCGAATCAGACCAT
CAAACCACCATGCATGCGCCGCGCGGCTGCCTCGAAGGTGACACTGAGTGGCCAAAGCTGATCAAGCTGT
CGTTGAAAAAAGGAATCAGCTAGTTTCATCCCGATGTCGATAAAATGAAACAGGCGCAGAATGTTTAAGA
CCATGCTTGAGGGACGAAGGGTTATAGGCGAGTCCATGAAAATCAAACGGTGTAAGGTAAAGATTCGCTG
AGGCACCAGGACGTATACAGCGTATCTTGTGTTTAAATGAAATCAAATTCGCCGCTAACTTAAATGACGA
GCGTTTTCTGGACTACGCTCAGGGTCTCCAAATCGAAGCCTAAATTTGAGCGTGTAGTCTGCAAAAATAC
TGATTCTTCTTAGGAAGTCGTTCCGAGAGGTTTTGTGCTGGGCGAGTAGCCGTAGCCTGCTATATCACAG
AGAACCTTCTGGAAAATCTTCTCGGGGTCGTCCGTTCCTTCGATATAACCTGTCATAAACAATGATCCAA
ATGTAGCAGCATCTAGGGAGTACCACCTTTTGTAATAAGCTTTACAGAACCGTACCATCGCGACAAAGAG
GTTTTCCTTACTTACAGATATCTTTGTATCTTCTGTGAAGTTGAGCGGAATAATACTCATGCATCGGATA
AACGACTTGCTCGTAATATCCCGGCACATCCGGTGGGTCGTAGTTGGATCCGCTGCATTAATGAATCGGC
CAACGCGCGGGGAGAGGCGGTTTGCGTATTGGGCGCTCTTCCGCTTCCTCGCTCACTGACTCGCTGCGCT
CGGTCGTTCGGCTGCGGCGAGCGGTATCAGCTCACTCAAAGGCGGTAATACGGTTATCCACAGAATCAGG
GGATAACGCAGGAAAGAACATGTGAGCAAAAGGCCAGCAAAAGGCCAGGAACCGTAAAAAGGCCGCGTTG
CTGGCGTTTTTCCATAGGCTCCGCCCCCCTGACGAGCATCACAAAAATCGACGCTCAAGTCAGAGGTGGC
GAAACCCGACAGGACTATAAAGATACCAGGCGTTTCCCCCTGGAAGCTCCCTCGTGCGCTCTCCTGTTCC
GACCCTGCCGCTTACCGGATACCTGTCCGCCTTTCTCCCTTCGGGAAGCGTGGCGCTTTCTCATAGCTCA
CGCTGTAGGTATCTCAGTTCGGTGTAGGTCGTTCGCTCCAAGCTGGGCTGTGTGCACGAACCCCCCGTTC
AGCCCGACCGCTGCGCCTTATCCGGTAACTATCGTCTTGAGTCCAACCCGGTAAGACACGACTTATCGCC
ACTGGCAGCAGCCACTGGTAACAGGATTAGCAGAGCGAGGTATGTAGGCGGTGCTACAGAGTTCTTGAAG
TGGTGGCCTAACTACGGCTACACTAGAAGAACAGTATTTGGTATCTGCGCTCTGCTGAAGCCAGTTACCT
TCGGAAAAAGAGTTGGTAGCTCTTGATCCGGCAAACAAACCACCGCTGGTAGCGGTGGTTTTTTTGTTTG
CAAGCAGCAGATTACGCGCAGAAAAAAAGGATCTCAAGAAGATCCTTTGATCTTTTCTACGGGGTCTGAC
GCTCAGTGGAACGAAAACTCACGTTAAGGGATTTTGGTCATGAGATTATCAAAAAGGATCTTCACCTAGA
TCCTTTTAAATTAAAAATGAAGTTTTAAATCAATCTAAAGTATATATGAGTAAACTTGGTCTGACAGTTA
CCAATGCTTAATCAGTGAGGCACCTATCTCAGCGATCTGTCTATTTCGTTCATCCATAGTTGCCTGACTC
CCCGTCGTGTAGATAACTACGATACGGGAGGGCTTACCATCTGGCCCCAGTGCTGCAATGATACCGCGAG
ACCCACGCTCACCGGCTCCAGATTTATCAGCAATAAACCAGCCAGCCGGAAGGGCCGAGCGCAGAAGTGG
TCCTGCAACTTTATCCGCCTCCATCCAGTCTATTAATTGTTGCCGGGAAGCTAGAGTAAGTAGTTCGCCA
GTTAATAGTTTGCGCAACGTTGTTGCCATTGCTACAGGCATCGTGGTGTCACGCTCGTCGTTTGGTATGG
CTTCATTCAGCTCCGGTTCCCAACGATCAAGGCGAGTTACATGATCCCCCATGTTGTGCAAAAAAGCGGT
TAGCTCCTTCGGTCCTCCGATCGTTGTCAGAAGTAAGTTGGCCGCAGTGTTATCACTCATGGTTATGGCA
GCACTGCATAATTCTCTTACTGTCATGCCATCCGTAAGATGCTTTTCTGTGACTGGTGAGTACTCAACCA
AGTCATTCTGAGAATAGTGTATGCGGCGACCGAGTTGCTCTTGCCCGGCGTCAATACGGGATAATACCGC
GCCACATAGCAGAACTTTAAAAGTGCTCATCATTGGAAAACGTTCTTCGGGGCGAAAACTCTCAAGGATC
TTACCGCTGTTGAGATCCAGTTCGATGTAACCCACTCGTGCACCCAACTGATCTTCAGCATCTTTTACTT
TCACCAGCGTTTCTGGGTGAGCAAAAACAGGAAGGCAAAATGCCGCAAAAAAGGGAATAAGGGCGACACG
GAAATGTTGAATACTCATACTCTTCCTTTTTCAATATTATTGAAGCATTTATCAGGGTTATTGTCTCATG
AGCGGATACATATTTGAATGTATTTAGAAAAATAAACAAATAGGGGTTCCGCGCACATTTCCCCGAAAAG
TGC
